Addgene plasmid #184873: pDropVn
Purpose: Chromosomal transfer helper plasmid with sgRNAs (one fixed, one flexible) for Vibrio natriegens genome editing protocol.
Depositing lab: Patrick Sobetzko. Depositing organization: Philipps-Universitaet Marburg. Publication: A multifunctional system for genome editing and large-scale interspecies gene transfer. Teufel M, Klein CA, Mager M, Sobetzko P. Nat Commun. 2022 Jun 14;13(1):3430. doi: 10.1038/s41467-022-30843-1. PubMed 35701417.
Backbone
  Vector backbone: Entry vector
  Vector type: Bacterial Expression
Growth in bacteria
  Bacterial resistance: Gentamicin, 10 μg/mL
  Growth temperature: 37°C
  Growth strain: ccdB Survival
  Copy number: High Copy
Gene/Insert
  Gene/Insert name: lacZalpha,ccdB
  gRNA/shRNA sequence: and gttttagagctagaaatagcaagttaaaataaggctagtccgttatcaacttgaaaaagtggcaccgagtcggtgcttttttt
  Species: E. coli, lambda phage
  Cloning method: Unknown
Terms and licenses: Academic/Nonprofit Terms; Industry Terms: Not Available to Industry
Depositor comments: Please visit https://arxiv.org/pdf/2111.11880.pdf for preprint.
How to cite: pDropVn was a gift from Patrick Sobetzko (Addgene plasmid # 184873 ; http://n2t.net/addgene:184873 ; RRID:Addgene_184873)
