[The description below was written by a language model from this plasmid's Addgene catalogue record and pLannotate feature annotations shown in this document.]
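Description:
pDropVn is a bacterial helper plasmid from a genome-editing and chromosomal transfer system for Vibrio natriegens, built on what the record calls an entry vector. It supplies two Streptococcus pyogenes Cas9-type single guide RNAs, one fixed and one user-defined. Selection is by gentamicin, through the aacC1 acetyltransferase gene driven by an EM7 promoter. The annotated replication functions are the pSC101 origin with its Rep101 (RepA) protein. This system is normally low copy, although the catalogue entry lists the plasmid as high copy, and the record does not resolve the discrepancy. The feature table comes from a sequence labelled as a partial NGS result, so it may not cover everything.

The two guide RNA units each begin with a tet operator-containing promoter region. The software matched this region to a fragment of a doxycycline-inducible H1 variant, which most likely reflects a tetO-regulated bacterial promoter and suggests TetR-controlled expression. No tetR gene is annotated on this plasmid. In the flexible unit, the spacer position upstream of the gRNA scaffold is occupied by a dropout cassette. The cassette carries the lac promoter/operator, lacZα, a ccdA fragment and the full ccdB gyrase toxin gene. Replacing it with a chosen spacer removes both the blue/white marker and the toxin, giving counter-selection against uncut vector, and this is why the plasmid must be propagated in a ccdB-tolerant strain. The second unit pairs the same promoter type directly with a scaffold and an rrnB T1 terminator, corresponding to the fixed guide, whose target is not stated. An mScarlet-I red fluorescent protein coding sequence, preceded by a partial mScarlet-I match and followed by rrnB T1 and T7Te terminators, is also present, presumably as a visual marker. No Cas9 gene is annotated, so the nuclease must be supplied from elsewhere in the system.
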