Features (pLannotate 1.2.2; 27 found; start..end, strand, type, name):
     20..38      +  protein_bind   tet operator: tetO; bacterial operator O2 for the tetR and tetA genes tetracycline repressor TetR
     44..63      +  promoter       H1-2O2 promoter (fragment): doxycycline-inducible variant of the human H1 RNA promoter (Henriksen et al., 2007)
     92..134     +  CDS            lacI (fragment): lac repressor; lacI; The lac repressor binds to the lac operator to inhibit transcription in E. coli. This inhibition can be relieved by adding lactose or isopropyl-β-D-thiogalactopyranoside (IPTG).
    147..168     +  protein_bind   CAP binding site: CAP binding activates transcription in the presence of cAMP. E. coli catabolite activator protein
    183..213     +  promoter       lac promoter: promoter for the E. coli lac operon
    221..237     +  protein_bind   lac operator: The lac repressor binds to the lac operator to inhibit transcription in E. coli. This inhibition can be relieved by adding lactose or isopropyl-β-D-thiogalactopyranoside (IPTG). lac repressor encoded by lacI
    274..330     -  misc_feature   MCS: pUC18/19 multiple cloning site
    327..484     +  CDS            lacZα (fragment): LacZα fragment of β-galactosidase; lacZ fragment
    490..581     -  misc_feature   bom (fragment): basis of mobility region from pBR322
    581..668     +  intron         PDK intron (fragment): pdk; modified pyruvate orthophosphate dikinase intron from Flaveria trinervia 3.0
    759..917     +  CDS            ccdA (fragment): CCDA_ECO57 - Also known as H, letA. Experimental evidence at protein level: Swiss-Prot protein existence level 1. Antitoxin component of a type II toxin-antitoxin (TA) system which inhibits the post-segregational killing (PSK) of plasmid-free cells, also referred to as a plasmid addiction system. Binds to and blocks the activity of CcdB; will also remove bound CcdB protein from the CcdB-GyrA complex by forming a CcdA-CcdB complex, a process termed rejuvenation. Functions as a transcriptional corepressor for the ccdAB operon, repression also requires CcdB (By similarity). From Escherichia coli
    922..1224    +  CDS            ccdB: CCDB_ECOLI - Also known as G, letB, letD. Experimental evidence at protein level: Swiss-Prot protein existence level 1. Toxic component of a type II toxin-antitoxin (TA) system, functioning in plasmid maintainence. Responsible for the post- segregational killing (PSK) of plasmid-free cells, also referred to as a plasmid addiction system. Half-life of over 2 hours. Cell killing by CcdB is accompanied by filamentation, defects in chromosome and plasmid segregation, defects in cell division, formation of anucleate cells, decreased DNA synthesis and plasmid loss. Interferes with the activity of DN
   1335..1410    +  misc_RNA       gRNA scaffold: guide RNA scaffold for the Streptococcus pyogenes CRISPR/Cas9 system
   1641..2135    +  CDS            mScarlet-I (fragment): mScarlet-I is a basic (constitutively fluorescent) red fluorescent protein published in 2016, derived from synthetic construct. It is reported to be a rapidly-maturing monomer with moderate acid sensitivity.
   2158..2850    +  CDS            mScarlet-I: mScarlet-I is a basic (constitutively fluorescent) red fluorescent protein published in 2016, derived from synthetic construct. It is reported to be a rapidly-maturing monomer with moderate acid sensitivity.
   2862..2933    +  terminator     rrnB T1 terminator: transcription terminator T1 from the E. coli rrnB gene
   2949..2976    +  terminator     T7Te terminator: phage T7 early transcription terminator
   2987..3520    -  CDS            GmR: gentamycin acetyltransferase; aacC1; confers resistance to gentamycin
   3539..3586    -  promoter       EM7 promoter: synthetic bacterial promoter&nbsp
   3603..3620    +  terminator     lambda t0 terminator (fragment): transcription terminator from phage lambda
   3659..3680    -  terminator     bacterial terminator (fragment): putative bacterial transcription terminator
   3690..3708    +  protein_bind   tet operator: tetO; bacterial operator O2 for the tetR and tetA genes tetracycline repressor TetR
   3714..3733    +  promoter       H1-2O2 promoter (fragment): doxycycline-inducible variant of the human H1 RNA promoter (Henriksen et al., 2007)
   3764..3839    +  misc_RNA       gRNA scaffold: guide RNA scaffold for the Streptococcus pyogenes CRISPR/Cas9 system
   3859..3905    +  terminator     rrnB T1 terminator: transcription terminator T1 from the E. coli rrnB gene
   4381..4603    +  rep_origin     pSC101 ori: low-copy replication origin that requires the Rep101 protein
   4651..5601    +  CDS            Rep101: RepA protein needed for replication with the pSC101 origin; rep101
>Addgene plasmid #184873 | pDropVn | addgene full sequence | sequence record 364201 | Addgene Partial NGS Result
TCGCTGTAGCACCTGAAGTTCCCTATCAGTGATAGAGATTGACATCCCTATCAGTGATAGAGATACTGAG
CACTGAGACCCAGTGGTATGGGCAGCTGGCACGACAGGTTTCCCGACTGGAAAGCGGGCAGTGAGCGCAA
CGCAATTAATGTGAGTTAGCTCACTCATTAGGCACCCCAGGCTTTACACTTTATGCTTCCGGCTCGTATG
TTGTGTGGAATTGTGAGCGGATAACAATTTCACACAGGAAACAGCTATGACCATGATTACGCCAAGCTTG
CATGCCTGCAGGTCGACTCTAGAGGATCCCCGGGTACCGAGCTCGAATTCACTGGCCGTCGTTTTACAAC
GTCGTGACTGGGAAAACCCTGGCGTTACCCAACTTAATCGCCTTGCAGGACATCCCCCTTTCGCCAGCTG
GCGTAATAGCGAAGAGGCCCGCACCGATCGCCCTTCCCAACAGTTGCGCAGCCTGAATGGCGAATGGCGC
CTGATGCGGTATTTTCTCCTTACGCATCTGTGCGGTATTTCACACCGCATATGGTGCACTCTCAGTACAA
TCTGCTCTGATGCCGCATAGTCGCGTGGATCCGGCTTACTAAAAGCCAGATAACAGTATGCGTATTTGCG
CGCTGATTTTTGCGGTATAAGAATATATACTGATATGTATACCCGAAGTATGTCAAAAAGAGGTATGCTA
TGAAGCAGCGTATTACAGTGACAGTTGACAGCGACAGCTATCAGTTGCTCAAGGCATATATGATGTCAAT
ATCTCCGGTCTGGTAAGCACAACCATGCAGAATGAAGCCCGTCGTCTGCGTGCCGAACGCTGGAAAGCGG
AAAATCAGGAAGGGATGGCTGAGGTCGCCCGGTTTATTGAAATGAACGGCTCTTTTGCTGACGAGAACAG
GGGCTGGTGAAATGCAGTTTAAGGTTTACACCTATAAAAGAGAGAGCCGTTATCGTCTGTTTGTGGATGT
ACAGAGTGATATTATTGACACGCCCGGGCGACGGATGGTGATCCCCCTGGCCAGTGCACGTCTGCTGTCA
GATAAAGTCTCCCGTGAACTTTACCCGGTGGTGCATATCGGGGATGAAAGCTGGCGCATGATGACCACCG
ATATGGCCAGTGTGCCTGTCTCCGTTATCGGGGAAGAAGTGGCTGATCTCAGCCACCGCGAAAATGACAT
CAAAAACGCCATTAACCTGATGTTCTGGGGAATATAATTAAGCCAGCCCCGACACCCGCCAACACCCGCT
GACGCGCCCTGACGGGCTTGTCTGCTCCCGGCATCCGCTTACAGACAAGCTGTGACCCACTCAAGTGGGT
CTCAGTTTTAGAGCTAGAAATAGCAAGTTAAAATAAGGCTAGTCCGTTATCAACTTGAAAAAGTGGCACC
GAGTCGGTGCTTTTTTTACGGTCATGTAAAAAAAAACCCCGCCCCTGACAGGGCGGGGTTTTTTTTCAGT
CAAGCCTCTCTTGACATCGCTAGAAATTGTCTTAAGATATGTTGCTTATTTAATGAAACGGCAGGTTCTC
TTGACATCGCTAGAAATTGTCTTAAGATATGTTGCTTATTTAATGAAASGSCARSWTSGKMTCWTAKCWR
SKASWKDRWBMGSASMWWYMCTAGRKGCGTAAAGGCGAAGCAGTGATCAAAGAATTTATGCGCTTCAAAG
TTCACATGGAAGGTTCTATGAACGGCCACGAATTTGAAATTGAAGGTGAAGGCGAAGGTCGTCCATACGA
AGGTACTCAAACCGCAAAACTGAAAGTTACCAAAGGTGGTCCACTGCCATTTTCTTGGGATATTCTGTCT
CCACAATTTATGTACGGTTCTCGTGCATTTATCAAACACCCAGCAGATATTCCAGACTACTACAAACAAT
CTTTTCCGGAAGGTTTCAAATGGGAACGTGTTATGAATTTTGAAGATGGTGGTGCAGTTACGGTTACCCA
AGATACCTCTCTGGAAGATGGTACTCTGATCTACAAAGTTAAACTGCGTGGTACTAACTTTCCACCAGAT
GGTCCAGTTATGCAGAAAAAAACCATGGGTTGGGAAGCATCTACCGAACGTCTGTACCCAGAAGATGGCG
TTCTGAAAGGTGATATCAAAATGGCACTGCGTCTGATATGCCCGTAGCTACTAGCGGGTTTCTAAAGGTG
AAGCAGTGATCAAAGAATTTATGCGCTTCAAAGTTCACATGGAAGGTTCTATGAACGGCCACGAATTTGA
AATTGAAGGTGAAGGCGAAGGTCGTCCATACGAAGGTACTCAAACCGCAAAACTGAAAGTTACCAAAGGT
GGTCCACTGCCATTTTCTTGGGATATTCTGTCTCCACAATTTATGTACGGTTCTCGTGCATTTATCAAAC
ACCCAGCAGATATTCCAGACTACTACAAACAATCTTTTCCGGAAGGTTTCAAATGGGAACGTGTTATGAA
TTTTGAAGATGGTGGTGCAGTTACGGTTACCCAAGATACCTCTCTGGAAGATGGTACTCTGATCTACAAA
GTTAAACTGCGTGGTACTAACTTTCCACCAGATGGTCCAGTTATGCAGAAAAAAACCATGGGTTGGGAAG
CATCTACCGAACGTCTGTACCCAGAAGATGGCGTTCTGAAAGGTGATATCAAAATGGCACTGCGTCTGAA
AGATGGCGGTCGTTACCTGGCAGATTTCAAAACCACCTACAAAGCGAAAAAACCAGTTCAAATGCCAGGT
GCATACAACGTTGATCGTAAACTGGATATTACCAGCCACAACGAAGATTACACCGTTGTTGAACAATACG
AACGTTCTGAAGGCCGTCACTCTACCGGTGGTATGGATGAACTGTACAAATAACCAGGCATCAAATAAAA
CGAAAGGCTCAGTCGAAAGACTGGGCCTTTCGTTTTATCTGTTGTTTGTCGGTGAACGCTCTCTACTAGA
GTCACACTGGCTCACCTTCGGGTGGGCCTTTCTGCGTTTATAATGATTAGGTGGCGGTGCTTGGGTCGAT
ATCAAAGTGCATCACTTCTTCCCGTATGCCCAACTTTGTATAGAGAGCCACTGCGGGATCGTCACCGTAA
TCTGCTTGCACGTAGATCACATAAGCACCAAGCGCGTTGGCCTCATGCTTGAGGAGATTGATGAGCGCGG
TGGCAATGCCCTGCCTCCGGTGCTCTCCGGAGACTGCGAGATCATAGATATAGATCTCACTACGCGGCTG
CTCAAACTTGGGCAGAACGTAAGCCGCGAGAGCGCCAACAACCGCTTCTTGGTCGAAGGCAGCAAGCGCA
ATGAATGTCTTACTACGGAGCAAGTTCCCGAGGTAATCGGAGTCCGGCTGATGTTGGGAGTAGGTGGCTA
CATCTCCGAACTCACGACCGAAAAGATCAAGAGCAGCCCGCATGGATTTGACTTGGTCAGGGCCGAGCCT
ACATGTGCGAATGATGCCCATACTTGAGCCACCTAACTTTGTTTTAGGGCGACTGCCCTGCTGCGTAACA
TCGTTGCTGCTGCGTAACATGGTTTAGTTCCTCACCTTGTCGTATTATACTATGCCGATATACTATGCCG
ATGATTAATTGTCAACACAACTCCGGCAGGACTTGTTCAGAACGCTCGGTCTTGCACACCGGGCGTTTTT
TCTTTGTGAGTCCAGGCAAGCTTTCGCTAAGGATGATTTCTGGAATTCTTCCCTATCAGTGATAGAGATT
GACATCCCTATCAGTGATAGAGATACTGAGCACGCTCGATCGCTAATCGTTATGTTTTAGAGCTAGAAAT
AGCAAGTTAAAATAAGGCTAGTCCGTTATCAACTTGAAAAAGTGGCACCGAGTCGGTGCTTTTTTTCAAG
CCAGGCATCAAATAAAACGAAAGGCTCAGTCGAAAGACTGGGCCTTTCGTTTTATCTGTTGTTTGTCGGT
GAACGCTCTGGGTGCATTAGCCAGTCTGAATGACCTGTCACGGGATAATCCGAAGTGGTCAGACTGGAAA
ATCAGAGGGCAGGAACTGCTGAACAGCAAAAAGTCAGATAGCACCACATAGCAGACCCGCCATAAAACGC
CCTGAGAAGCCCGTGACGGGCTTTTCTTGTATTATGGGTAGTTTCCTTGCATGAATCCATAAAAGGCGCC
TGTAGTGCCATTTACCCCCATTCACTGCCAGAGCCGTGAGCGCAGCGAACTGAATGTCACGAAAAAGACA
GCGACTCAGGTGCCTGATGGTCGGAGACAAAAGGAATATTCAGCGATTTGCCCGATTGCGGCCGCAACCG
AGCTTGCGAGGGTGCTACTTAAGCCTTTAGGGTTTTAAGGTCTGTTTTGTAGAGGAGCAAACAGCGTTTG
CGACATCCTTTTGTAATACTGCGGAACTGACTAAAGTAGTGAGTTATACACAGGGCTGGGATCTATTCTT
TTTATCTTTTTTTATTCTTTCTTTATTCTATAAATTATAACCACTTGAATATAAACAAAAAAAACACACA
AAGGTCTAGCGGAATTTACAGAGGGTCTAGCAGAATTTACAAGTTTTCCAGCAAAGGTCTAGCAGAATTT
ACAGATACCCACAACTCAAAGGAAAAGGACTAGTAATTATCATTGACTAGCCCWTCTCAATTGGTATAGT
GATTAAAATCACCTAGACCAATTGAGATGTATGTCTGAATTAGTTGTTTTCAAAGCAAATGAACTAGCGA
TTAGTCGCTATGACTTAACGGAGCATGAAACCAAGCTAATTTTATGCTGTGTGGCACTACTCAACCCCAC
GATTGAAAACCCTACAAGGAAAGAACGGACGGTATCGTTCACTTATAACCAATACGCTCAGATGATGAAC
ATCAGTAGGGAAAATGCTTATGGTGTATTAGCTAAAGCAACCAGAGAGCTGATGACGAGAACTGTGGAAA
TCAGGAATCCTTTGGTTAAAGGCTTTAAGATTTTCCAGTGGACAAACTATGCCAAGTTCTCAAGCGAAAA
ATTAGAATTAGTTTTTAGTGAAGAGATATTGCCTTATCTTTTCCAGTTAAAAAAATTCATAAAATATAAT
CTGGAACATGTTAAGTCTTTTGAAAACAAATACTCTATGAGGATTTATGAGTGGTTATTAAAAGAACTAA
CACAAAAGAAAACTCACAAGGCAAATATAGAGATTAGCCTTGATGAATTTAAGTTCATGTTAATGCTTGA
AAATAACTACCATGAGTTTAAAAGGCTTAACCAATGGGTTTTGAAACCAATAAGTAAAGATTTAAACACT
TACAGCAATATGAAATTGGTGGTTGATAAGCGAGGCCGCCCGACTGATACGTTGATTTTCCAAGTTGAAC
TAGATAGACAAATGGATCTCGTAACCGAACTTGAGAACAACCAGATAAAAATGAATGGTGACAAAATACC
AACAACCATTACATCAGATTCCTACCTACATAACGGACTAAGAAAAACACTACACGATGCTTTAACTGCA
AAAATTCAGCTCACCAGTTTTGAGGCAAAATTTTTGAGTGACATGCAAAGTAAGTATGATCTCAATGGTT
CGTTCTCATGGCTCACGCAAAAACAACGAACCACACTAGAGAACATACTGGCTAAATACGGAAGGATCTG
AGTCCATACGTCGCAAAAAACCCCGCTTTCGGCGGGGTTTTT
